Addgene plasmid #157582: pD649-HAsp-CNTN3-COMP5AP-AviTag-9xHis
Purpose: Mammalian expression of cell-surface protein extracellular domain fused to COMP5AP-AviTag-9xHis. Protein is secreted from cells.
Depositing lab: Chris Garcia. Depositing organization: Stanford University. Publication: A Human IgSF Cell-Surface Interactome Reveals a Complex Network of Protein-Protein Interactions. Wojtowicz WM, Vielmetter J, Fernandes RA, Siepe DH, Eastman CL, Chisholm GB, Cox S, Klock H, Anderson PW, Rue SM, Miller JJ, Glaser SM, Bragstad ML, Vance J, Lam AW, Lesley SA, Zinn K, Garcia KC. Cell. 2020 Aug 20;182(4):1027-1043.e17. doi: 10.1016/j.cell.2020.07.025. PubMed 32822567.
Backbone
  Vector backbone: pD649
  Backbone size w/o insert (bp): 7153
  Vector type: Mammalian Expression
Growth in bacteria
  Bacterial resistance: Ampicillin, 100 μg/mL
  Growth temperature: 37°C
  Growth strain: DH5alpha
  Copy number: High Copy
Gene/Insert
  Gene/Insert name: CNTN3
  Species: H. sapiens (human)
  Insert size (bp): 2940
  Entrez Gene: CNTN3 (a.k.a. BIG-1, PANG, PCS)
  Promoter: CMV/SP6
  Tag / fusion protein: COMP5AP-AviTag-9xHis (C terminal on backbone)
  Cloning method: Restriction Enzyme; 5′ cloning site GCGGCCGC (not destroyed); 3′ cloning site GGCGCGCC (not destroyed)
  Sequencing primers: 5′ ATTTAGGTGACACTATAG; 3′ CGTCGCACTCCATCACGGTG
Resource information
  A portion of this plasmid was derived from a plasmid made by: synthesis by ThermoFisher
Terms and licenses: Academic/Nonprofit Terms; Industry Terms: Not Available to Industry
Depositor comments: Some plasmids in this collection may have an IS4-like element ISVsa5 family transposase upstream of the CMV promoter.
How to cite: pD649-HAsp-CNTN3-COMP5AP-AviTag-9xHis was a gift from Chris Garcia (Addgene plasmid # 157582 ; http://n2t.net/addgene:157582 ; RRID:Addgene_157582)
