[The description below was written by a language model from this plasmid's Addgene catalogue record and pLannotate feature annotations shown in this document.]
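Description:
pD649-HAsp-CNTN3-COMP5AP-AviTag-9xHis is a mammalian expression plasmid of about 10.1 kb, built on the pD649 backbone. It produces the extracellular domain of human contactin-3 (CNTN3) as a secreted, multimerised reporter fusion. In E. coli it is maintained through a high-copy ColE1/pUC-type origin and selected with ampicillin via the β-lactamase gene. The short annotated fragments of KanR, lacZα, the rrnB T2 terminator and f1 ori appear to be backbone remnants rather than functional parts. A second mammalian cassette places an SV40 early promoter and a bacterial EM7 promoter ahead of a puromycin N-acetyltransferase coding region (annotated as a fragment). This is followed by a short ble fragment and an SV40 poly(A) signal, which suggests puromycin selection in transfected cells, although the catalogue fields do not list a mammalian selection marker.

The main expression unit uses the CMV enhancer and promoter with a fragment of CMV intron A. An SP6 promoter sits just upstream of the coding region and allows in vitro transcription. The "HAsp" in the name denotes an N-terminal signal peptide, though the automated annotation only partially matches this region to an immunoglobulin heavy chain leader. The CNTN3 ectodomain was cloned between two preserved restriction sites. It is fused in frame to the coiled-coil segment of rat cartilage oligomeric matrix protein, which drives pentamer assembly, then to human placental alkaline phosphatase, an AviTag for enzymatic biotinylation and a polyhistidine tag. The name gives this tag as 9xHis, while the annotation tool scores it as 8xHis. A bGH poly(A) signal ends the transcript.

The pentameric, enzyme-tagged protein is suited to use as a high-avidity probe for detecting weak extracellular protein–protein interactions, and the plasmid comes from a screen of the human IgSF cell-surface interactome. The depositor notes that some plasmids in this collection may carry an IS4-like transposase insertion upstream of the CMV promoter; no such element is annotated here.
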