Features (pLannotate 1.2.2; 24 found; start..end, strand, type, name):
    119..143     -  CDS            KanR (fragment): aminoglycoside phosphotransferase; aph(3')-Ia; confers resistance to kanamycin
    254..842     +  rep_origin     ori: high-copy-number ColE1/pMB1/pBR322/pUC origin of replication
   1067..1084    +  terminator     rrnB T2 terminator (fragment): transcription terminator T2 from the E. coli rrnB gene
   1109..1128    -  CDS            lacZα (fragment): LacZα fragment of β-galactosidase; lacZ fragment
   1584..1600    +  protein_bind   lac operator: The lac repressor binds to the lac operator to inhibit transcription in E. coli. This inhibition can be relieved by adding lactose or isopropyl-β-D-thiogalactopyranoside (IPTG). lac repressor encoded by lacI
   1843..2146    +  enhancer       CMV enhancer: human cytomegalovirus immediate early enhancer
   2147..2350    +  promoter       CMV promoter: human cytomegalovirus (CMV) immediate early promoter
   2486..2529    +  intron         CMV intron (fragment): modified intron A from human cytomegalovirus
   2581..2599    +  promoter       SP6 promoter: promoter for bacteriophage SP6 RNA polymerase
   2603..2640    +  CDS            IgH signal sequence (fragment): signal sequence from the mouse immunoglobulin heavy chain variable region
   2695..5688    +  CDS            CNTN3: CNTN3_HUMAN - Also known as KIAA1496, PANG. Experimental evidence at protein level: Swiss-Prot protein existence level 1. Contactins mediate cell surface interactions during nervous system development. Has some neurite outgrowth-promoting activity (By similarity). From Homo sapiens (Human).
   5785..5964    +  CDS            Comp (fragment): COMP_RAT - Experimental evidence at protein level: Swiss-Prot protein existence level 1. May play a role in the structural integrity of cartilage via its interaction with other extracellular matrix proteins such as the collagens and fibronectin. Can mediate the interaction of chondrocytes with the cartilage extracellular matrix through interaction with cell surface integrin receptors. Could play a role in the pathogenesis of osteoarthritis. Potent suppressor of apoptosis in both primary chondrocytes and transformed cells. Suppresses apoptosis by blocking the activation of caspase-3 and by indu
   5952..7404    +  CDS            SEAP (fragment): secreted alkaline phosphatase from human placenta The natural enzyme has a C-terminal transmembrane sequence that is replaced by a GPI anchor.
   7429..7470    +  CDS            AviTag™ (fragment): peptide tag that allows for enzymatic biotinylation
   7474..7497    +  CDS            8xHis: 8xHis affinity tag
   7643..7754    +  polyA_signal   bGH poly(A) signal: bovine growth hormone polyadenylation signal
   7755..7863    +  rep_origin     f1 ori (fragment): f1 bacteriophage origin of replication; arrow indicates direction of (+) strand synthesis
   7877..8206    +  promoter       SV40 promoter: SV40 enhancer and early promoter
   8254..8301    +  promoter       EM7 promoter: synthetic bacterial promoter&nbsp
   8320..8919    +  CDS            PuroR (fragment): puromycin N-acetyltransferase; pac from Streptomyces; confers resistance to puromycin
   8929..9054    +  CDS            ble (fragment): BLE_KLEPN - Experimental evidence at protein level: Swiss-Prot protein existence level 1. Binding protein with a strong affinity to the bleomycin family of antibiotics. Binds to CL990; an antimitotic-antibiotic compound. From Klebsiella pneumoniae.
   9049..9170    +  polyA_signal   SV40 poly(A) signal: SV40 polyadenylation signal
   9223..10083   -  CDS            AmpR: β-lactamase; bla; confers resistance to ampicillin, carbenicillin, and related antibiotics
  10086..89      -  promoter       AmpR promoter (fragment) (across the origin): bla
>Addgene plasmid #157582 | pD649-HAsp-CNTN3-COMP5AP-AviTag-9xHis | depositor full sequence | sequence record 304273 | Full Sequence
TTTCAATATTATTGAAGCATTTATCAGGGTTATTGTCTCATGAGCGGATACATATTTGAATGTATTTAGA
AAAATAAACAAATAGGGGTCAGTGTTACAACCAATTAACCAATTCTGAACATTATCGCGAGCCCATTTAT
ACCTGAATATGGCTCATAACACCCCTTGCTCATGACCAAAATCCCTTAACGTGAGTTACGCGCGCGTCGT
TCCACTGAGCGTCAGACCCCGTAGAAAAGATCAAAGGATCTTCTTGAGATCCTTTTTTTCTGCGCGTAAT
CTGCTGCTTGCAAACAAAAAAACCACCGCTACCAGCGGTGGTTTGTTTGCCGGATCAAGAGCTACCAACT
CTTTTTCCGAAGGTAACTGGCTTCAGCAGAGCGCAGATACCAAATACTGTTCTTCTAGTGTAGCCGTAGT
TAGCCCACCACTTCAAGAACTCTGTAGCACCGCCTACATACCTCGCTCTGCTAATCCTGTTACCAGTGGC
TGCTGCCAGTGGCGATAAGTCGTGTCTTACCGGGTTGGACTCAAGACGATAGTTACCGGATAAGGCGCAG
CGGTCGGGCTGAACGGGGGGTTCGTGCACACAGCCCAGCTTGGAGCGAACGACCTACACCGAACTGAGAT
ACCTACAGCGTGAGCTATGAGAAAGCGCCACGCTTCCCGAAGGGAGAAAGGCGGACAGGTATCCGGTAAG
CGGCAGGGTCGGAACAGGAGAGCGCACGAGGGAGCTTCCAGGGGGAAACGCCTGGTATCTTTATAGTCCT
GTCGGGTTTCGCCACCTCTGACTTGAGCGTCGATTTTTGTGATGCTCGTCAGGGGGGCGGAGCCTATGGA
AAAACGCCAGCAACGCGGCCTTTTTACGGTTCCTGGCCTTTTGCTGGCCTTTTGCTCACATGTTCTTTCC
TGCGTTATCCCCTGATTCTGTGGATAACCGTATTACCGCCTTTGAGTGAGCTGATACCGCTCGCCGCAGC
CGAACGACCGAGCGCAGCGAGTCAGTGAGCGAGGAAGCGGAAGGCGAGAGTAGGGAACTGCCAGGCATCA
AACTAAGCAGAAGGCCCCTGACGGATGGCCTTTTTGCGTTTCTACAAACTCTTTCTGTGTTGTAAAACGA
CGGCCAGTCTTAAGCTCGGGCCCCCTGGGCGGTTCTGATAACGAGTAATCGTTAATCCGCAAATAACGTA
AAAACCCGCTTCGGCGGGTTTTTTTATGGGGGGAGTTTAGGGAAAGAGCATTTGTCAGAATATTTAAGGG
CGCCTGTCACTTTGCTTGATATATGAGAATTATTTAACCTTATAAATGAGAAAAAAGCAACGCACTTTAA
ATAAGATACGTTGCTTTTTCGATTGATGAACACCTATAATTAAACTATTCATCTATTATTTATGATTTTT
TGTATATACAATATTTCTAGTTTGTTAAAGAGAATTAAGAAAATAAATCTCGAAAATAATAAAGGGAAAA
TCAGTTTTTGATATCAAAATTATACATGTCAACGATAATACAAAATATAATACAAACTATAAGATGTTAT
CAGTATTTATTATCATTTAGAATAAATTTTGTGTCGCCCTTAATTGTGAGCGGATAACAATTACGAGCTT
CATGCACAGTGGCGTTGACTCAATATTGGCCATTAGCCATATTATTCATTGGTTATATAGCATAAATCAA
TATTGGCTATTGGCCATTGCATACGTTGTATCTATATCATAATATGTACATTTATATTGGCTCATGTCCA
ATATGACCGCCATGTTGGCATTGATTATTGACTAGTTATTAATAGTAATCAATTACGGGGTCATTAGTTC
ATAGCCCATATATGGAGTTCCGCGTTACATAACTTACGGTAAATGGCCCGCCTGGCTGACCGCCCAACGA
CCCCCGCCCATTGACGTCAATAATGACGTATGTTCCCATAGTAACGCCAATAGGGACTTTCCATTGACGT
CAATGGGTGGAGTATTTACGGTAAACTGCCCACTTGGCAGTACATCAAGTGTATCATATGCCAAGTACGC
CCCCTATTGACGTCAATGACGGTAAATGGCCCGCCTGGCATTATGCCCAGTACATGACCTTATGGGACTT
TCCTACTTGGCAGTACATCTACGTATTAGTCATCGCTATTACCATGGTGATGCGGTTTTGGCAGTACATC
AATGGGCGTGGATAGCGGTTTGACTCACGGGGATTTCCAAGTCTCCACCCCATTGACGTCAATGGGAGTT
TGTTTTGGCACCAAAATCAACGGGACTTTCCAAAATGTCGTAACAACTCCGCCCCATTGACGCAAATGGG
CGGTAGGCGTGTACGGTGGGAGGTCTATATAAGCAGAGCTCGTTTAGTGAACCGTCAGATCGCCTGGAGA
CGCCATCCACGCTGTTTTGACCTCCATAGAAGACACCGGGACCGATCCAGCCTCCGCGGCCGGGAACGGT
GCATTGGAACGCGGATTCCCCGTGCCAAGAGTGACGTAAGTACCGCCTATAGAGTCTATAGGCCCACCCC
CTTGGCTTCGTTAGAACGCGGCTACAATTAATACATAACCTTATGTATCATACACATACGATTTAGGTGA
CACTATAGAATAACATCCACTTTGCCTTTCTCTCCACAGGTGTCCACTCCCAGGTCCAACTGCACCTCGG
TTCTATCGAAAACGCGCCTGCTAGCGCCACCATGAAGACCATCATTGCCCTGAGCTACATCTTCTGCCTG
GTGTTCGCTGCGGCCGCCGAATTGCTGCTGCAAGGCCCTGTGTTCATCAAAGAGCCCAGCAACAGCATCT
TCCCCGTGGGCAGCGAGGACAAGAAGATCACACTGCACTGCGAGGCCAGAGGCAACCCATCTCCTCACTA
TAGATGGCAGCTGAACGGCAGCGACATCGACATGAGCATGGAACACCGGTACAAGCTGAATGGCGGCAAC
CTGGTGGTCATCAACCCCAACAGAAACTGGGACACCGGCACCTACCAGTGCTTCGCCACAAATAGCCTGG
GCACCATTGTGTCCAGAGAGGCCAAGCTGCAGTTCGCCTACCTGGAAAACTTCAAGACCAAGATGCGGAG
CACCGTGTCCGTTAGAGAAGGACAAGGCGTGGTGCTGCTGTGTGGACCTCCTCCTCATTCCGGCGAACTG
TCCTACGCCTGGATCTTCAACGAGTACCCCAGCTTCGTGGAAGAGGACAGCCGCAGATTCGTGTCCCAAG
AGACAGGCCACCTGTACATCAGCAAGGTGGAACCCAGCGACGTGGGCAACTATACCTGTGTGGTCACCAG
CATGGTCACCAACGCCAGAGTGCTGGGATCTCCTACACCTCTGGTGCTGAGATCTGATGGCGTGATGGGC
GAGTACGAGCCCAAGATCGAGGTGCAGTTTCCTGAAACACTGCCTGCCGCCAAGGGCAGCACAGTGAAGC
TGGAATGTTTCGCCCTGGGCAACCCCATTCCACAGATCAATTGGCGGAGAAGCGACGGCCTGCCTTTCAG
CTCCAAGATCAAGCTGAGAAAGTTCAGCGGCGTGCTGGAAATCCCCAACTTCCAGCAAGAGGATGCCGGC
AGCTATGAGTGTATCGCCGAGAACAGCAGAGGCAAGAATGTGGCCAGGGGCAGACTGACCTACTACGCCA
AACCTCACTGGGTGCAGCTGATCAAGGACGTGGAAATCGCCGTGGAAGATAGCCTGTACTGGGAGTGTAG
AGCCAGCGGCAAGCCCAAGCCTAGCTACAGATGGCTGAAAAACGGCGCTGCCCTGGTGCTGGAAGAGAGA
ACACAGATTGAGAACGGCGCCCTGACCATCAGCAACCTGTCTGTGACCGATAGCGGCATGTTCCAGTGCA
TTGCCGAAAACAAGCACGGCCTGGTGTACAGCTCTGCCGAACTGAAAGTGGTGGCCAGCGCTCCCGACTT
CAGCAAGAACCCCATGAAGAAACTGGTGCAGGTCCAAGTGGGCAGCCTGGTGTCTCTGGATTGCAAGCCT
AGAGCCTCTCCTAGGGCTCTGAGCAGCTGGAAAAAAGGCGACGTGTCCGTGCAAGAGCACGAGAGAATCA
GCCTGCTGAACGACGGCGGCCTGAAGATCGCCAATGTGACAAAAGCCGACGCCGGCACATACACATGCAT
GGCCGAGAATCAGTTTGGCAAGGCCAACGGCACAACCCACCTGGTCGTGACCGAGCCTACAAGAATCACA
CTGGCCCCTAGCAACATGGATGTGTCTGTGGGCGAGAGCGTGATCCTGCCTTGTCAGGTTCAGCACGACC
CTCTGCTGGACATCATCTTCACCTGGTACTTCAATGGCGCCCTGGCCGACTTCAAGAAGGATGGCAGCCA
CTTTGAGAAAGTCGGCGGCTCTAGCAGCGGCGACCTGATGATCAGAAATATCCAGCTGAAGCACAGCGGC
AAATACGTGTGCATGGTGCAGACAGGCGTGGACTCTGTGTCTAGCGCCGCTGATCTGATCGTCAGAGGAT
CTCCCGGACCTCCTGAGAACGTGAAGGTGGACGAGATCACCGACACAACAGCCCAGCTGAGCTGGAAAGA
GGGCAAAGACAATCACAGCCCCGTGATCAGCTACAGCATCCAGGCCAGAACACCTTTCAGCGTCGGCTGG
CAGACAGTGACCACAGTGCCTGAAGTGATCGACGGCAAGACCCACACAGCCACCGTGGTGGAACTGAACC
CTTGGGTCGAGTATGAGTTCCGCGTGGTGGCCTCTAACAAGATCGGAGGCGGAGAGCCTAGCCTGCCTAG
CGAAAAAGTTCGGACTGAAGAGGCCGTGCCTGAGGTGCCACCATCTGAAGTTAATGGTGGCGGCGGAAGC
AGAAGCGAGCTGGTTATTACATGGGACCCCGTGCCAGAGGAACTGCAGAATGGCGAAGGCTTTGGCTACG
TGGTGGCTTTCAGACCTCTGGGCGTGACCACCTGGATTCAGACAGTGGTCACAAGCCCCGACACACCCAG
ATACGTGTTCAGAAACGAGAGCATCGTGCCTTACAGCCCCTATGAAGTGAAAGTGGGCGTGTACAACAAC
AAAGGCGAGGGCCCTTTTAGCCCTGTGACCACCGTGTTTAGCGCCGAAGAGGAACCTACAGTGGCCCCTT
CTCAGGTGTCCGCCAATAGCCTGAGCAGCAGCGAGATTGAGGTGTCCTGGAACACAATCCCCTGGAAGCT
GAGCAACGGCCATCTGCTGGGATACGAAGTGCGGTATTGGAACGGCGGAGGCAAAGAGGAATCCAGCAGC
AAGATGAAGGTGGCCGGCAACGAGACATCTGCCAGACTGAGAGGCCTGAAGTCCAACCTGGCCTACTATA
CAGCCGTGCGGGCCTATAATTCTGCCGGCGCTGGACCATTCAGCGCCACCGTGAATGTGACCACAAAGAA
AACCCCTCCAAGCCAGCCTCCTGGCAACGTCGTGTGGAATGCCACCGATACCAAAGTGCTGCTGAACTGG
GAGCAAGTGAAGGCCATGGAAAACGAGTCCGAAGTGACCGGCTACAAAGTGTTCTACCGGACCAGCAGCC
AGAACAACGTCCAGGTGCTGAACACCAACAAGACCTCTGCAGAACTGGTGCTGCCTATCAAAGAGGACTA
CATCATCGAAGTCAAGGCCACAACAGATGGCGGCGACGGCACATCTAGCGAGCAGATCAGAATCCCCAGA
ATCACCTCCATGGACGCTGGCGCGCCGGAAGATCAAGTTGATCCAAGATTGATTGATGGCAAGGGCGGAT
CTCTGGAGGTGCTGTTCCAGGGACCAGGCGGAAGCGGCAATCCCGGCGGCGATCTGGCCCCCCAGATGCT
GCGCGAGCTGCAGGAGACCAATGCCGCCCTGCAGGACGTGCGCGAGCTGCTGCGCCACCGCGTGAAGGAG
ATCACCTTCCTGAAGAACACCGTGATGGAGTGCGACGCCTGCGGTATGCAGCCCTCTAGAGGCTCCGGCT
CCATCATCCCAGTTGAGGAGGAGAACCCGGACTTCTGGAACCGCGAGGCAGCCGAGGCCCTGGGTGCCGC
CAAGAAGCTGCAGCCTGCACAGACAGCCGCCAAGAACCTCATCATCTTCCTGGGCGATGGGATGGGGGTG
TCTACGGTGACAGCTGCCAGGATCCTAAAAGGGCAGAAGAAGGACAAACTGGGGCCTGAGATACCCCTGG
CCATGGACCGCTTCCCATATGTGGCTCTGTCCAAGACATACAATGTAGACAAACATGTGCCAGACAGTGG
AGCCACAGCCACGGCCTACCTGTGCGGGGTCAAGGGCAACTTCCAGACCATTGGCTTGAGTGCAGCCGCC
CGCTTTAACCAGTGCAACACGACACGCGGCAACGAGGTCATCTCCGTGATGAATCGGGCCAAGAAAGCAG
GGAAGTCAGTGGGAGTGGTAACCACCACACGAGTGCAGCACGCCTCGCCAGCCGGCACCTACGCCCACAC
GGTGAACCGCAACTGGTACTCGGACGCCGACGTGCCTGCCTCGGCCCGCCAGGAGGGGTGCCAGGACATC
GCTACGCAGCTCATCTCCAACATGGACATTGACGTGATCCTAGGTGGAGGCCGAAAGTACATGTTTCGCA
TGGGAACCCCAGACCCTGAGTACCCAGATGACTACAGCCAAGGTGGGACCAGGCTGGACGGGAAGAATCT
GGTGCAGGAATGGCTGGCGAAGCGCCAGGGTGCCCGGTATGTGTGGAACCGCACTGAGCTCATGCAGGCT
TCCCTGGACCCGTCTGTGACCCATCTCATGGGTCTCTTTGAGCCTGGAGACATGAAATACGAGATCCACC
GAGACTCCACACTGGACCCCTCCCTGATGGAGATGACAGAGGCTGCCCTGCGCCTGCTGAGCAGGAACCC
CCGCGGCTTCTTCCTCTTCGTGGAGGGTGGTCGCATCGACCATGGTCATCATGAAAGCAGGGCTTACCGG
GCACTGACTGAGACGATCATGTTCGACGACGCCATTGAGAGGGCGGGCCAGCTCACCAGCGAGGAGGACA
CGCTGAGCCTCGTCACTGCCGACCACTCCCACGTCTTCTCCTTCGGAGGCTACCCCCTGCGAGGGAGCTC
CATCTTCGGGCTGGCCCCTGGCAAGGCCCGGGACAGGAAGGCCTACACGGTCCTCCTATACGGAAACGGT
CCAGGCTATGTGCTCAAGGACGGCGCCCGGCCGGATGTTACCGAGAGCGAGAGCGGGAGCCCCGAGTATC
GGCAGCAGTCAGCAGTGCCCCTGGACGAAGAGACCCACGCAGGCGAGGACGTGGCGGTGTTCGCGCGCGG
CCCGCAGGCGCACCTGGTTCACGGCGTGCAGGAGCAGACCTTCATAGCGCACGTCATGGCCTTCGCCGCC
TGCCTGGAGCCCTACACCGCCTGCGACCTGGCGCCCCCCGCCGGCACCACCGACGCCGCGCACCCGGGTG
GCGGAGGACTGAACGACATCTTCGAGGCTCAGAAAATCGAATGGCACGAACATCACCATCACCATCACCA
TCACCATTAAGGCCGGCCTGTAGTCACTGGCACAACGCGTTACCCGGTAAGCCAATCGGGTATACACGGT
CGTCATACTGCAGACAGGGTTCTTCTACTTTGCAAGATAGTCTTGAGTAGTAAAATAAATAGATAGAGAA
AATCAGCCTCGACTGTGCCTTCTAGTTGCCAGCCATCTGTTGTTTGCCCCTCCCCCGTGCCTTCCTTGAC
CCTGGAAGGTGCCACTCCCACTGTCCTTTCCTAATAAAATGAGGAAATTGCATCACAACACTCAACCCTA
TCTCGGTCTATTCTTTTGATTTATAAGGGATTTTGCCGATTTCGGCCTATTGGTTAAAAAATGAGCTGAT
TTAACAAAAATTTAACGCGAATTAATTCTGTGGAATGTGTGTCAGTTAGGGTGTGGAAAGTCCCCAGGCT
CCCCAGCAGGCAGAAGTATGCAAAGCATGCATCTCAATTAGTCAGCAACCAGGTGTGGAAAGTCCCCAGG
CTCCCCAGCAGGCAGAAGTATGCAAAGCATGCATCTCAATTAGTCAGCAACCATAGTCCCGCCCCTAACT
CCGCCCATCCCGCCCCTAACTCCGCCCAGTTCCGCCCATTCTCCGCCCCATGGCTGACTAATTTTTTTTA
TTTATGCAGAGGCCGAGGCCGCCTCTGCCTCTGAGCTATTCCAGAAGTAGTGAGGAGGCTTTTTTGGAGG
CCTAGGCTTTTGCAAAAAGCTCCCGGGAGCTTGTATATCCATTTTCGGATCTGATCAGCACGTGTTGACA
ATTAATCATCGGCATAGTATATCGGCATAGTATAATACGACAAGGTGAGGAACTAAACCATGACCGAGTA
CAAGCCCACGGTGCGCCTCGCCACCCGCGACGACGTCCCCAGGGCCGTACGCACCCTCGCCGCCGCGTTC
GCCGACTACCCCGCCACGCGCCACACCGTCGATCCGGACCGCCACATCGAGCGGGTCACCGAGCTGCAAG
AACTCTTCCTCACGCGCGTCGGGCTCGACATCGGCAAGGTGTGGGTCGCGGACGACGGCGCCGCGGTGGC
GGTCTGGACCACGCCGGAGAGCGTCGAAGCGGGGGCGGTGTTCGCCGAGATCGGCCCGCGCATGGCCGAG
TTGAGCGGTTCCCGGCTGGCCGCGCAGCAACAGATGGAAGGCCTCCTGGCGCCGCACCGGCCCAAGGAGC
CCGCGTGGTTCCTGGCCACCGTCGGCGTCTCGCCCGACCACCAGGGCAAGGGTCTGGGCAGCGCCGTCGT
GCTCCCCGGAGTGGAGGCGGCCGAGCGCGCCGGGGTGCCCGCCTTCCTGGAGACATCCGCGCCCCGCAAC
CTCCCCTTCTACGAGCGGCTCGGCTTCACCGTCACCGCCGACGTCGAGGTGCCCGAAGGACCGCGCACCT
GGTGCATGACCCGCAAGCCCGGTGCCTGACACGTGCTACGAGATTTCGATTCCACCGCCGCCTTCTATGA
AAGGTTGGGCTTCGGAATCGTTTTCCGGGACGCCGGCTGGATGATCCTCCAGCGCGGGGATCTCATGCTG
GAGTTCTTCGCCCACCCCAACTTGTTTATTGCAGCTTATAATGGTTACAAATAAAGCAATAGCATCACAA
ATTTCACAAATAAAGCATTTTTTTCACTGCATTCTAGTTGTGGTTTGTCCAAACTCATCAATGTATCTTA
TCATGTCTGTATACCGTCGACCTCTAGCTAGAGCTTGGCGTAATCATGGTCATTACCAATGCTTAATCAG
TGAGGCACCTATCTCAGCGATCTGTCTATTTCGTTCATCCATAGTTGCCTGACTCCCCGTCGTGTAGATA
ACTACGATACGGGAGGGCTTACCATCTGGCCCCAGCGCTGCGATGATACCGCGAGAACCACGCTCACCGG
CTCCGGATTTATCAGCAATAAACCAGCCAGCCGGAAGGGCCGAGCGCAGAAGTGGTCCTGCAACTTTATC
CGCCTCCATCCAGTCTATTAATTGTTGCCGGGAAGCTAGAGTAAGTAGTTCGCCAGTTAATAGTTTGCGC
AACGTTGTTGCCATCGCTACAGGCATCGTGGTGTCACGCTCGTCGTTTGGTATGGCTTCATTCAGCTCCG
GTTCCCAACGATCAAGGCGAGTTACATGATCCCCCATGTTGTGCAAAAAAGCGGTTAGCTCCTTCGGTCC
TCCGATCGTTGTCAGAAGTAAGTTGGCCGCAGTGTTATCACTCATGGTTATGGCAGCACTGCATAATTCT
CTTACTGTCATGCCATCCGTAAGATGCTTTTCTGTGACTGGTGAGTACTCAACCAAGTCATTCTGAGAAT
AGTGTATGCGGCGACCGAGTTGCTCTTGCCCGGCGTCAATACGGGATAATACCGCGCCACATAGCAGAAC
TTTAAAAGTGCTCATCATTGGAAAACGTTCTTCGGGGCGAAAACTCTCAAGGATCTTACCGCTGTTGAGA
TCCAGTTCGATGTAACCCACTCGTGCACCCAACTGATCTTCAGCATCTTTTACTTTCACCAGCGTTTCTG
GGTGAGCAAAAACAGGAAGGCAAAATGCCGCAAAAAAGGGAATAAGGGCGACACGGAAATGTTGAATACT
CATATTCTTCCTT
