>Addgene plasmid #157582 | pD649-HAsp-CNTN3-COMP5AP-AviTag-9xHis | depositor partial sequence | sequence record 304274 | insert (extracellular domain)
GAATTGCTGCTGCAAGGCCCTGTGTTCATCAAAGAGCCCAGCAACAGCATCTTCCCCGTGGGCAGCGAGG
ACAAGAAGATCACACTGCACTGCGAGGCCAGAGGCAACCCATCTCCTCACTATAGATGGCAGCTGAACGG
CAGCGACATCGACATGAGCATGGAACACCGGTACAAGCTGAATGGCGGCAACCTGGTGGTCATCAACCCC
AACAGAAACTGGGACACCGGCACCTACCAGTGCTTCGCCACAAATAGCCTGGGCACCATTGTGTCCAGAG
AGGCCAAGCTGCAGTTCGCCTACCTGGAAAACTTCAAGACCAAGATGCGGAGCACCGTGTCCGTTAGAGA
AGGACAAGGCGTGGTGCTGCTGTGTGGACCTCCTCCTCATTCCGGCGAACTGTCCTACGCCTGGATCTTC
AACGAGTACCCCAGCTTCGTGGAAGAGGACAGCCGCAGATTCGTGTCCCAAGAGACAGGCCACCTGTACA
TCAGCAAGGTGGAACCCAGCGACGTGGGCAACTATACCTGTGTGGTCACCAGCATGGTCACCAACGCCAG
AGTGCTGGGATCTCCTACACCTCTGGTGCTGAGATCTGATGGCGTGATGGGCGAGTACGAGCCCAAGATC
GAGGTGCAGTTTCCTGAAACACTGCCTGCCGCCAAGGGCAGCACAGTGAAGCTGGAATGTTTCGCCCTGG
GCAACCCCATTCCACAGATCAATTGGCGGAGAAGCGACGGCCTGCCTTTCAGCTCCAAGATCAAGCTGAG
AAAGTTCAGCGGCGTGCTGGAAATCCCCAACTTCCAGCAAGAGGATGCCGGCAGCTATGAGTGTATCGCC
GAGAACAGCAGAGGCAAGAATGTGGCCAGGGGCAGACTGACCTACTACGCCAAACCTCACTGGGTGCAGC
TGATCAAGGACGTGGAAATCGCCGTGGAAGATAGCCTGTACTGGGAGTGTAGAGCCAGCGGCAAGCCCAA
GCCTAGCTACAGATGGCTGAAAAACGGCGCTGCCCTGGTGCTGGAAGAGAGAACACAGATTGAGAACGGC
GCCCTGACCATCAGCAACCTGTCTGTGACCGATAGCGGCATGTTCCAGTGCATTGCCGAAAACAAGCACG
GCCTGGTGTACAGCTCTGCCGAACTGAAAGTGGTGGCCAGCGCTCCCGACTTCAGCAAGAACCCCATGAA
GAAACTGGTGCAGGTCCAAGTGGGCAGCCTGGTGTCTCTGGATTGCAAGCCTAGAGCCTCTCCTAGGGCT
CTGAGCAGCTGGAAAAAAGGCGACGTGTCCGTGCAAGAGCACGAGAGAATCAGCCTGCTGAACGACGGCG
GCCTGAAGATCGCCAATGTGACAAAAGCCGACGCCGGCACATACACATGCATGGCCGAGAATCAGTTTGG
CAAGGCCAACGGCACAACCCACCTGGTCGTGACCGAGCCTACAAGAATCACACTGGCCCCTAGCAACATG
GATGTGTCTGTGGGCGAGAGCGTGATCCTGCCTTGTCAGGTTCAGCACGACCCTCTGCTGGACATCATCT
TCACCTGGTACTTCAATGGCGCCCTGGCCGACTTCAAGAAGGATGGCAGCCACTTTGAGAAAGTCGGCGG
CTCTAGCAGCGGCGACCTGATGATCAGAAATATCCAGCTGAAGCACAGCGGCAAATACGTGTGCATGGTG
CAGACAGGCGTGGACTCTGTGTCTAGCGCCGCTGATCTGATCGTCAGAGGATCTCCCGGACCTCCTGAGA
ACGTGAAGGTGGACGAGATCACCGACACAACAGCCCAGCTGAGCTGGAAAGAGGGCAAAGACAATCACAG
CCCCGTGATCAGCTACAGCATCCAGGCCAGAACACCTTTCAGCGTCGGCTGGCAGACAGTGACCACAGTG
CCTGAAGTGATCGACGGCAAGACCCACACAGCCACCGTGGTGGAACTGAACCCTTGGGTCGAGTATGAGT
TCCGCGTGGTGGCCTCTAACAAGATCGGAGGCGGAGAGCCTAGCCTGCCTAGCGAAAAAGTTCGGACTGA
AGAGGCCGTGCCTGAGGTGCCACCATCTGAAGTTAATGGTGGCGGCGGAAGCAGAAGCGAGCTGGTTATT
ACATGGGACCCCGTGCCAGAGGAACTGCAGAATGGCGAAGGCTTTGGCTACGTGGTGGCTTTCAGACCTC
TGGGCGTGACCACCTGGATTCAGACAGTGGTCACAAGCCCCGACACACCCAGATACGTGTTCAGAAACGA
GAGCATCGTGCCTTACAGCCCCTATGAAGTGAAAGTGGGCGTGTACAACAACAAAGGCGAGGGCCCTTTT
AGCCCTGTGACCACCGTGTTTAGCGCCGAAGAGGAACCTACAGTGGCCCCTTCTCAGGTGTCCGCCAATA
GCCTGAGCAGCAGCGAGATTGAGGTGTCCTGGAACACAATCCCCTGGAAGCTGAGCAACGGCCATCTGCT
GGGATACGAAGTGCGGTATTGGAACGGCGGAGGCAAAGAGGAATCCAGCAGCAAGATGAAGGTGGCCGGC
AACGAGACATCTGCCAGACTGAGAGGCCTGAAGTCCAACCTGGCCTACTATACAGCCGTGCGGGCCTATA
ATTCTGCCGGCGCTGGACCATTCAGCGCCACCGTGAATGTGACCACAAAGAAAACCCCTCCAAGCCAGCC
TCCTGGCAACGTCGTGTGGAATGCCACCGATACCAAAGTGCTGCTGAACTGGGAGCAAGTGAAGGCCATG
GAAAACGAGTCCGAAGTGACCGGCTACAAAGTGTTCTACCGGACCAGCAGCCAGAACAACGTCCAGGTGC
TGAACACCAACAAGACCTCTGCAGAACTGGTGCTGCCTATCAAAGAGGACTACATCATCGAAGTCAAGGC
CACAACAGATGGCGGCGACGGCACATCTAGCGAGCAGATCAGAATCCCCAGAATCACCTCCATGGACGCT
